Addgene plasmid #145254: pGAL4-DBD-TBX1wt-IDR
Purpose: Expresses fusion of GAL4 DNA-binding domain and TBX1wt IDR
Depositing lab: Denes Hnisz. Publication: Unblending of Transcriptional Condensates in Human Repeat Expansion Disease. Basu S, Mackowiak SD, Niskanen H, Knezevic D, Asimi V, Grosswendt S, Geertsema H, Ali S, Jerkovic I, Ewers H, Mundlos S, Meissner A, Ibrahim DM, Hnisz D. Cell. 2020 May 28;181(5):1062-1079.e30. doi: 10.1016/j.cell.2020.04.018. Epub 2020 May 7. PubMed 32386547.
Backbone
  Vector backbone: pcDNA3.1
  Vector type: Mammalian Expression
Growth in bacteria
  Bacterial resistance: Ampicillin, 100 μg/mL
  Growth temperature: 37°C
  Growth strain: DH5alpha
  Copy number: High Copy
Gene/Insert
  Gene/Insert name: TBX1wt-IDR
  Species: H. sapiens (human)
  Entrez Gene: TBX1 (a.k.a. CAFS, CATCH22, CTHM, DGCR, DGS, DORV, TBX1C, TGA, VCF, VCFS)
  Cloning method: Restriction Enzyme; 5′ cloning site Unknown (unknown if destroyed)
  Sequencing primers: 5′ agactgatatgcctctaaca; 3′ GAGAAAGGAAGGGAAGAAAGCG
Terms and licenses: Academic/Nonprofit Terms; Industry Terms: Not Available to Industry
How to cite: pGAL4-DBD-TBX1wt-IDR was a gift from Denes Hnisz (Addgene plasmid # 145254 ; http://n2t.net/addgene:145254 ; RRID:Addgene_145254)
