[The description below was written by a language model from this plasmid's Addgene catalogue record and pLannotate feature annotations shown in this document.]
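Description:
pGAL4-DBD-TBX1wt-IDR is a mammalian expression plasmid of about 6.5 kb built on the pcDNA3.1 backbone. It produces a fusion of the yeast GAL4 DNA-binding domain to the wild-type intrinsically disordered region (IDR) of human TBX1. In E. coli it is maintained at high copy through a ColE1/pUC-type origin and selected with ampicillin via the β-lactamase gene. An f1 origin is also present. For mammalian cells, the backbone carries a neomycin phosphotransferase gene under the SV40 early promoter with an SV40 polyadenylation signal, which would allow G418 selection of stable transfectants.

The expression cassette is driven by the CMV immediate early enhancer and promoter and terminated by the bovine growth hormone poly(A) signal. The GAL4 DNA-binding domain coding sequence comes first, followed by the TBX1 fragment. The automated annotation matches this fragment to the mouse Tbx1 protein, but the catalogue entry gives the insert species as human, so the mouse label most likely reflects homology. The annotated coordinates of the two coding features overlap, which is probably an alignment artefact rather than a real property of the fusion. T7 and SP6 promoters flank the insert as standard pcDNA3.1 elements. Several short fragment hits (HIV-1 LTR, ble, lacI, bom) appear to be backbone remnants or annotation noise rather than functional parts.

Tethering a protein region to GAL4 binding sites in this way is typically used to test its transactivation activity on a UAS-driven reporter supplied separately. The associated publication title concerns transcriptional condensates in repeat expansion disease, and the "wt" designation suggests that this construct is the wild-type reference for variant IDR versions.
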