Features (pLannotate 1.2.2; 22 found; start..end, strand, type, name):
      1..380     +  enhancer       CMV enhancer: human cytomegalovirus immediate early enhancer
    381..584     +  promoter       CMV promoter: human cytomegalovirus (CMV) immediate early promoter
    580..613     +  LTR            5' LTR (truncated) (fragment): truncated 5' long terminal repeat (LTR) from HIV-1
    629..647     +  promoter       T7 promoter: promoter for bacteriophage T7 RNA polymerase
    710..1150    +  CDS            GAL4 DNA binding domain: DNA binding domain of the GAL4 transcriptional activator; Saccharomyces cerevisiae GAL4 (truncated)
   1076..1750    +  CDS            Tbx1 (fragment): TBX1_MOUSE - Experimental evidence at protein level: Swiss-Prot protein existence level 1. Probable transcriptional regulator involved in developmental processes. Is required for normal development of the pharyngeal arch arteries. From Mus musculus (Mouse).
   1775..1793    -  promoter       SP6 promoter: promoter for bacteriophage SP6 RNA polymerase
   1819..2043    +  polyA_signal   bGH poly(A) signal: bovine growth hormone polyadenylation signal
   2047..2068    +  promoter       SV40 promoter (fragment): SV40 enhancer and early promoter
   2089..2517    +  rep_origin     f1 ori (sequence partly withheld): f1 bacteriophage origin of replication; arrow indicates direction of (+) strand synthesis
   2531..2860    +  promoter       SV40 promoter: SV40 enhancer and early promoter
   2927..3718    +  CDS            neo: KKA2_KLEPN - Also known as kan, nptII. Experimental evidence at protein level: Swiss-Prot protein existence level 1. Resistance to kanamycin, neomycin, paromomycin, ribostamycin, butirosin and gentamicin B. From Klebsiella pneumoniae.
   3742..3900    +  CDS            ble (fragment): BLE_KLEPN - Experimental evidence at protein level: Swiss-Prot protein existence level 1. Binding protein with a strong affinity to the bleomycin family of antibiotics. Binds to CL990; an antimitotic-antibiotic compound. From Klebsiella pneumoniae.
   3895..4016    +  polyA_signal   SV40 poly(A) signal: SV40 polyadenylation signal
   4089..4105    -  protein_bind   lac operator: The lac repressor binds to the lac operator to inhibit transcription in E. coli. This inhibition can be relieved by adding lactose or isopropyl-β-D-thiogalactopyranoside (IPTG). lac repressor encoded by lacI
   4113..4143    -  promoter       lac promoter: promoter for the E. coli lac operon
   4158..4179    -  protein_bind   CAP binding site: CAP binding activates transcription in the presence of cAMP. E. coli catabolite activator protein
   4192..4284    -  CDS            lacI (fragment): lac repressor; lacI; The lac repressor binds to the lac operator to inhibit transcription in E. coli. This inhibition can be relieved by adding lactose or isopropyl-β-D-thiogalactopyranoside (IPTG).
   4467..5055    -  rep_origin     ori: high-copy-number ColE1/pMB1/pBR322/pUC origin of replication
   5226..6086    -  CDS            AmpR: β-lactamase; bla; confers resistance to ampicillin, carbenicillin, and related antibiotics
   6087..6191    -  promoter       AmpR promoter: bla
   6250..6302    -  misc_feature   bom (fragment): basis of mobility region from pBR322
>Addgene plasmid #145254 | pGAL4-DBD-TBX1wt-IDR | addgene full sequence | sequence record 311528 | Addgene NGS Result
GACATTGATTATTGACTAGTTATTAATAGTAATCAATTACGGGGTCATTAGTTCATAGCCCATATATGGA
GTTCCGCGTTACATAACTTACGGTAAATGGCCCGCCTGGCTGACCGCCCAACGACCCCCGCCCATTGACG
TCAATAATGACGTATGTTCCCATAGTAACGCCAATAGGGACTTTCCATTGACGTCAATGGGTGGAGTATT
TACGGTAAACTGCCCACTTGGCAGTACATCAAGTGTATCATATGCCAAGTACGCCCCCTATTGACGTCAA
TGACGGTAAATGGCCCGCCTGGCATTATGCCCAGTACATGACCTTATGGGACTTTCCTACTTGGCAGTAC
ATCTACGTATTAGTCATCGCTATTACCATGGTGATGCGGTTTTGGCAGTACATCAATGGGCGTGGATAGC
GGTTTGACTCACGGGGATTTCCAAGTCTCCACCCCATTGACGTCAATGGGAGTTTGTTTTGGCACCAAAA
TCAACGGGACTTTCCAAAATGTCGTAACAACTCCGCCCCATTGACGCAAATGGGCGGTAGGCGTGTACGG
TGGGAGGTCTATATAAGCAGAGCTCTCTGGCTAACTAGAGAACCCACTGCTTACTGGCTTATCGAAATTA
ATACGACTCACTATAGGGAGACCCAAGCTTGGTACCGAGCTCGGATCCACTAGTAACGGCCGCCAGTGTG
CTGGAATTCATGAAGCTACTGTCTTCTATCGAACAAGCATGCGATATTTGCCGACTTAAAAAGCTCAAGT
GCTCCAAAGAAAAACCGAAGTGCGCCAAGTGTCTGAAGAACAACTGGGAGTGTCGCTACTCTCCCAAAAC
CAAAAGGTCTCCGCTGACTAGGGCACATCTGACAGAAGTGGAATCAAGGCTAGAAAGACTGGAACAGCTA
TTTCTACTGATTTTTCCTCGAGAAGACCTTGACATGATTTTGAAAATGGATTCTTTACAGGATATAAAAG
CATTGTTAACAGGATTATTTGTACAAGATAATGTGAATAAAGATGCCGTCACAGATAGATTGGCTTCAGT
GGAGACTGATATGCCTCTAACATTGAGACAGCATAGAATAAGTGCGACATCATCATCGGAAGAGAGTAGT
AACAAAGGTCAAAGACAGTTGACTGTATCGGCGATCGCTGACCCGGAAGACTGGCCTCGAAACCACCGGC
CAGGAGCACTCCCGCTGATGTCCGCTTTCGCGCGGTCTAGGAATCCCGTAGCTTCCCCTACGCAACCTTC
CGGCACCGAGAAAGATGCAGCAGAGGCACGCCGGGAGTTCCAGCGGGACGCAGGAGGGCCCGCTGTTCTC
GGAGATCCGGCTCATCCGCCACAACTTCTTGCTAGGGTATTGTCTCCTAGTTTGCCTGGGGCAGGAGGTG
CTGGCGGCCTGGTGCCTCTCCCAGGAGCCCCAGGTGGGAGACCATCCCCCCCAAATCCAGAGCTGCGATT
GGAAGCGCCCGGGGCTTCTGAACCTTTGCACCACCATCCATACAAATACCCAGCTGCTGCATATGATCAC
TACCTTGGGGCAAAAAGTAGACCGGCACCGTACCCCCTGCCCGGACTGCGGGGGCACGGATACCATCCTC
ACGCGCACCCACATCATCATCACCATCCCGTTAGTCCGGCAGCGGCCGCTGCAGCTGCTGCGGCTGCCGC
AGCCGCTGCTGCAAACATGTACAGCAGCGCTGGAGCAGCTCCTCCCGGTAGTTATGATTACTGCCCCAGA
TGACGTACGTCTAGAGGGCCCTATTCTATAGTGTCACCTAAATGCTAGAGCTCGCTGATCAGCCTCGACT
GTGCCTTCTAGTTGCCAGCCATCTGTTGTTTGCCCCTCCCCCGTGCCTTCCTTGACCCTGGAAGGTGCCA
CTCCCACTGTCCTTTCCTAATAAAATGAGGAAATTGCATCGCATTGTCTGAGTAGGTGTCATTCTATTCT
GGGGGGTGGGGTGGGGCAGGACAGCAAGGGGGAGGATTGGGAAGACAATAGCAGGCATGCTGGGGATGCG
GTGGGCTCTATGGCTTCTGAGGCGGAAAGAACCAGCTGGGGCTCTAGGGGGTATCCCC
[124 nt withheld, positions 2089-2212]
C
[91 nt withheld, positions 2214-2304]
A
[49 nt withheld, positions 2306-2354]
CCTTTGACGTTGGAGTCCACGTTCTTT
[37 nt withheld, positions 2382-2418]
ACCCTATCTCGGTCTATTCTTTTGATTTATAAGGGATTTTGCCGATTTCGGCCTATTGGTTAAAAAATGA
GCTGATTTAACAAAAATTTAACGCGAATTAATTCTGTGGAATGTGTGTCAGTTAGGGTGTGGAAAGTCCC
CAGGCTCCCCAGCAGGCAGAAGTATGCAAAGCATGCATCTCAATTAGTCAGCAACCAGGTGTGGAAAGTC
CCCAGGCTCCCCAGCAGGCAGAAGTATGCAAAGCATGCATCTCAATTAGTCAGCAACCATAGTCCCGCCC
CTAACTCCGCCCATCCCGCCCCTAACTCCGCCCAGTTCCGCCCATTCTCCGCCCCATGGCTGACTAATTT
TTTTTATTTATGCAGAGGCCGAGGCCGCCTCTGCCTCTGAGCTATTCCAGAAGTAGTGAGGAGGCTTTTT
TGGAGGCCTAGGCTTTTGCAAAAAGCTCCCGGGAGCTTGTATATCCATTTTCGGATCTGATCAAGAGACA
GGATGAGGATCGTTTCGCATGATTGAACAAGATGGATTGCACGCAGGTTCTCCGGCCGCTTGGGTGGAGA
GGCTATTCGGCTATGACTGGGCACAACAGACAATCGGCTGCTCTGATGCCGCCGTGTTCCGGCTGTCAGC
GCAGGGGCGCCCGGTTCTTTTTGTCAAGACCGACCTGTCCGGTGCCCTGAATGAACTGCAGGACGAGGCA
GCGCGGCTATCGTGGCTGGCCACGACGGGCGTTCCTTGCGCAGCTGTGCTCGACGTTGTCACTGAAGCGG
GAAGGGACTGGCTGCTATTGGGCGAAGTGCCGGGGCAGGATCTCCTGTCATCTCACCTTGCTCCTGCCGA
GAAAGTATCCATCATGGCTGATGCAATGCGGCGGCTGCATACGCTTGATCCGGCTACCTGCCCATTCGAC
CACCAAGCGAAACATCGCATCGAGCGAGCACGTACTCGGATGGAAGCCGGTCTTGTCGATCAGGATGATC
TGGACGAAGAGCATCAGGGGCTCGCGCCAGCCGAACTGTTCGCCAGGCTCAAGGCGCGCATGCCCGACGG
CGAGGATCTCGTCGTGACCCATGGCGATGCCTGCTTGCCGAATATCATGGTGGAAAATGGCCGCTTTTCT
GGATTCATCGACTGTGGCCGGCTGGGTGTGGCGGACCGCTATCAGGACATAGCGTTGGCTACCCGTGATA
TTGCTGAAGAGCTTGGCGGCGAATGGGCTGACCGCTTCCTCGTGCTTTACGGTATCGCCGCTCCCGATTC
GCAGCGCATCGCCTTCTATCGCCTTCTTGACGAGTTCTTCTGAGCGGGACTCTGGGGTTCGAAATGACCG
ACCAAGCGACGCCCAACCTGCCATCACGAGATTTCGATTCCACCGCCGCCTTCTATGAAAGGTTGGGCTT
CGGAATCGTTTTCCGGGACGCCGGCTGGATGATCCTCCAGCGCGGGGATCTCATGCTGGAGTTCTTCGCC
CACCCCAACTTGTTTATTGCAGCTTATAATGGTTACAAATAAAGCAATAGCATCACAAATTTCACAAATA
AAGCATTTTTTTCACTGCATTCTAGTTGTGGTTTGTCCAAACTCATCAATGTATCTTATCATGTCTGTAT
ACCGTCGACCTCTAGCTAGAGCTTGGCGTAATCATGGTCATAGCTGTTTCCTGTGTGAAATTGTTATCCG
CTCACAATTCCACACAACATACGAGCCGGAAGCATAAAGTGTAAAGCCTGGGGTGCCTAATGAGTGAGCT
AACTCACATTAATTGCGTTGCGCTCACTGCCCGCTTTCCAGTCGGGAAACCTGTCGTGCCAGCTGCATTA
ATGAATCGGCCAACGCGCGGGGAGAGGCGGTTTGCGTATTGGGCGCTCTTCCGCTTCCTCGCTCACTGAC
TCGCTGCGCTCGGTCGTTCGGCTGCGGCGAGCGGTATCAGCTCACTCAAAGGCGGTAATACGGTTATCCA
CAGAATCAGGGGATAACGCAGGAAAGAACATGTGAGCAAAAGGCCAGCAAAAGGCCAGGAACCGTAAAAA
GGCCGCGTTGCTGGCGTTTTTCCATAGGCTCCGCCCCCCTGACGAGCATCACAAAAATCGACGCTCAAGT
CAGAGGTGGCGAAACCCGACAGGACTATAAAGATACCAGGCGTTTCCCCCTGGAAGCTCCCTCGTGCGCT
CTCCTGTTCCGACCCTGCCGCTTACCGGATACCTGTCCGCCTTTCTCCCTTCGGGAAGCGTGGCGCTTTC
TCATAGCTCACGCTGTAGGTATCTCAGTTCGGTGTAGGTCGTTCGCTCCAAGCTGGGCTGTGTGCACGAA
CCCCCCGTTCAGCCCGACCGCTGCGCCTTATCCGGTAACTATCGTCTTGAGTCCAACCCGGTAAGACACG
ACTTATCGCCACTGGCAGCAGCCACTGGTAACAGGATTAGCAGAGCGAGGTATGTAGGCGGTGCTACAGA
GTTCTTGAAGTGGTGGCCTAACTACGGCTACACTAGAAGAACAGTATTTGGTATCTGCGCTCTGCTGAAG
CCAGTTACCTTCGGAAAAAGAGTTGGTAGCTCTTGATCCGGCAAACAAACCACCGCTGGTAGCGGTGGTT
TTTTTGTTTGCAAGCAGCAGATTACGCGCAGAAAAAAAGGATCTCAAGAAGATCCTTTGATCTTTTCTAC
GGGGTCTGACGCTCAGTGGAACGAAAACTCACGTTAAGGGATTTTGGTCATGAGATTATCAAAAAGGATC
TTCACCTAGATCCTTTTAAATTAAAAATGAAGTTTTAAATCAATCTAAAGTATATATGAGTAAACTTGGT
CTGACAGTTACCAATGCTTAATCAGTGAGGCACCTATCTCAGCGATCTGTCTATTTCGTTCATCCATAGT
TGCCTGACTTCCCGTCGTGTAGATAACTACGATACGGGAGGGCTTACCATCTGGCCCCAGTGCTGCAATG
ATACCGCGAGACCCACGCTCACCGGCTCCAGATTTATCAGCAATAAACCAGCCAGCCGGAAGGGCCGAGC
GCAGAAGTGGTCCTGCAACTTTATCCGCCTCCATCCAGTCTATTAATTGTTGCCGGGAAGCTAGAGTAAG
TAGTTCGCCAGTTAATAGTTTGCGCAACGTTGTTGCCATTGCTACAGGCATCGTGGTGTCACGCTCGTCG
TTTGGTATGGCTTCATTCAGCTCCGGTTCCCAACGATCAAGGCGAGTTACATGATCCCCCATGTTGTGCA
AAAAAGCGGTTAGCTCCTTCGGTCCTCCGATCGTTGTCAGAAGTAAGTTGGCCGCAGTGTTATCACTCAT
GGTTATGGCAGCACTGCATAATTCTCTTACTGTCATGCCATCCGTAAGATGCTTTTCTGTGACTGGTGAG
TACTCAACCAAGTCATTCTGAGAATAGTGTATGCGGCGACCGAGTTGCTCTTGCCCGGCGTCAATACGGG
ATAATACCGCGCCACATAGCAGAACTTTAAAAGTGCTCATCATTGGAAAACGTTCTTCGGGGCGAAAACT
CTCAAGGATCTTACCGCTGTTGAGATCCAGTTCGATGTAACCCACTCGTGCACCCAACTGATCTTCAGCA
TCTTTTACTTTCACCAGCGTTTCTGGGTGAGCAAAAACAGGAAGGCAAAATGCCGCAAAAAAGGGAATAA
GGGCGACACGGAAATGTTGAATACTCATACTCTTCCTTTTTCAATATTATTGAAGCATTTATCAGGGTTA
TTGTCTCATGAGCGGATACATATTTGAATGTATTTAGAAAAATAAACAAATAGGGGTTCCGCGCACATTT
CCCCGAAAAGTGCCACCTGACGTCGACGGATCGGGAGATCTCCCGATCCCCTATGGTGCACTCTCAGTAC
AATCTGCTCTGATGCCGCATAGTTAAGCCAGTATCTGCTCCCTGCTTGTGTGTTGGAGGTCGCTGAGTAG
TGCGCGAGCAAAATTTAAGCTACAACAAGGCAAGGCTTGACCGACAATTGCATGAAGAATCTGCTTAGGG
TTAGGCGTTTTGCGCTGCTTCGCGATGTACGGGCCAGATATACGCGTT
